Addgene plasmid #52551: pBT346_pLambda-attB-pCA-GFP-pA
Purpose: for producing PhiC31 attB-containing minicircle in vitro
Depositing lab: Liqun Luo. Depositing organization: Stanford University. Publication: Site-specific integrase-mediated transgenesis in mice via pronuclear injection. Tasic B, Hippenmeyer S, Wang C, Gamboa M, Zong H, Chen-Tsai Y, Luo L. Proc Natl Acad Sci U S A. 2011 May 10;108(19):7902-7. doi: 10.1073/pnas.1019507108. Epub 2011 Apr 4. PubMed 21464299.
Backbone
  Vector backbone: pBluescript
  Backbone manufacturer: Stratagene
  Vector type: Mammalian Expression
Growth in bacteria
  Bacterial resistance: Ampicillin, 100 μg/mL
  Growth temperature: 37°C
  Growth strain: DH5alpha
  Copy number: High Copy
Gene/Insert 1
  Gene/Insert name: Lambda integrase attL1
Gene/Insert 2
  Gene/Insert name: Lambda integrase attR1
Gene/Insert 3
  Gene/Insert name: PhiC31o attB (full length)
Gene/Insert 4
  Gene/Insert name: GFP
Resource information
  A portion of this plasmid was derived from a plasmid made by: Full length attB from Michele Calos
Terms and licenses: Academic/Nonprofit Terms; Industry Terms: Not Available to Industry
How to cite: pBT346_pLambda-attB-pCA-GFP-pA was a gift from Liqun Luo (Addgene plasmid # 52551 ; http://n2t.net/addgene:52551 ; RRID:Addgene_52551)
