[The description below was written by a language model from this plasmid's Addgene catalogue record and pLannotate feature annotations shown in this document.]
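Description:
pBT346_pLambda-attB-pCA-GFP-pA is a 6.2 kb pBluescript-based plasmid that serves as the parental template for producing, in vitro, a minicircle DNA carrying a PhiC31 integrase attB site. It is propagated in E. coli as a high-copy plasmid through its ColE1/pUC-type origin and selected with ampicillin via the β-lactamase gene. The backbone also retains the f1 origin, the lacZα/lac promoter region, and the flanking T7 and T3 promoters typical of pBluescript.

The payload sits between a lambda integrase attL1 site and an attR1 site in the same orientation. Inside this interval are a full-length φC31 attB site followed by a mammalian GFP expression cassette. The cassette consists of the CMV enhancer, chicken β-actin promoter and chimeric β-actin/β-globin intron (the "pCA"/CAG arrangement) driving EGFP, terminated by an SV40 polyadenylation signal. A short annotated SV40 large T antigen fragment just upstream of the poly(A) signal is probably part of that SV40-derived 3′ region rather than an expressed product.

Intramolecular recombination between attL1 and attR1 by the lambda recombination machinery should excise the intervening segment as a circle containing attB and the GFP cassette. The bacterial origin, resistance gene and other backbone sequences are left on a separate molecule. The resulting backbone-free minicircle can act as a donor for PhiC31 integrase-mediated recombination of attB into a genomic attP site. The associated publication places this in the context of site-specific transgenesis in mice by pronuclear injection, where GFP would report successful integration and expression.
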