Features (pLannotate 1.2.2; 22 found; start..end, strand, type, name):
     33..461     -  rep_origin     f1 ori (sequence partly withheld): f1 bacteriophage origin of replication; arrow indicates direction of (+) strand synthesis
    466..623     -  CDS            lacZα (fragment): LacZα fragment of β-galactosidase; lacZ fragment
    626..644     +  promoter       T7 promoter: promoter for bacteriophage T7 RNA polymerase
    689..788     +  protein_bind   attL1: mutant version of attL; recombination site for the Gateway® LR reaction LR Clonase™
    816..885     +  protein_bind   attB: attB site for the φC31 integrase (Groth et al., 2000) phage φC31 integrase
   1074..1094    -  misc_feature   MCS (fragment): pBluescript multiple cloning site
   1191..1494    +  enhancer       CMV enhancer: human cytomegalovirus immediate early enhancer
   1496..1773    +  promoter       chicken β-actin promoter: No description available
   1775..2792    +  intron         chimeric intron: chimera between introns from chicken β-actin and rabbit β-globin
   2876..3595    +  CDS            EGFP: the original enhanced GFP (Yang et al., 1996) mammalian codon-optimized
   3610..3694    +  CDS            large T antigen (fragment): large T antigen from SV40 (simian virus 40)
   3717..3838    +  polyA_signal   SV40 poly(A) signal: SV40 polyadenylation signal
   3858..3877    -  misc_feature   MCS (fragment): pBluescript multiple cloning site
   3878..4002    +  protein_bind   attR1: mutant version of attR; recombination site for the Gateway® LR reaction LR Clonase™
   4021..4039    -  promoter       T3 promoter: promoter for bacteriophage T3 RNA polymerase
   4084..4100    -  protein_bind   lac operator: The lac repressor binds to the lac operator to inhibit transcription in E. coli. This inhibition can be relieved by adding lactose or isopropyl-β-D-thiogalactopyranoside (IPTG). lac repressor encoded by lacI
   4108..4138    -  promoter       lac promoter: promoter for the E. coli lac operon
   4153..4174    -  protein_bind   CAP binding site: CAP binding activates transcription in the presence of cAMP. E. coli catabolite activator protein
   4187..4279    -  CDS            lacI (fragment): lac repressor; lacI; The lac repressor binds to the lac operator to inhibit transcription in E. coli. This inhibition can be relieved by adding lactose or isopropyl-β-D-thiogalactopyranoside (IPTG).
   4462..5050    -  rep_origin     ori: high-copy-number ColE1/pMB1/pBR322/pUC origin of replication
   5221..6081    -  CDS            AmpR: β-lactamase; bla; confers resistance to ampicillin, carbenicillin, and related antibiotics
   6082..6186    -  promoter       AmpR promoter: bla
>Addgene plasmid #52551 | pBT346_pLambda-attB-pCA-GFP-pA | depositor full sequence | sequence record 82389 | pBT346_pLambda-attB-pCA-GFP-pA sequence 6206 bps
CACCTAAATTGTAAGCGTTAATATTTTGTTAAAATTCGCGTTAAATTTTTGTTAAATCAGCTCATTTTTT
AACCAATAGGCCGAAATCGGCAAAATCCCTTATAAATCAAAAGAATAGACCGAGATAGGGT
[37 nt withheld, positions 132-168]
AAAGAACGTGGACTCCAACGTCAAAGG
[49 nt withheld, positions 196-244]
T
[91 nt withheld, positions 246-336]
G
[124 nt withheld, positions 338-461]
CCCATTCGCCATTCAGGCTGCGCAACTGTTGGGAAGGGCGATCGGTGCGGGCCTCTTCGCTATTACGCCA
GCTGGCGAAAGGGGGATGTGCTGCAAGGCGATTAAGTTGGGTAACGCCAGGGTTTTCCCAGTCACGACGT
TGTAAAACGACGGCCAGTGAATTGTAATACGACTCACTATAGGGCGAATTGGGTACCAGTTACGCTAGGG
ATAACAGGGTAATATAGCAAATAATGATTTTATTTTGACTGATAGTGACCTGTTCGTTGCAACAAATTGA
TGAGCAATGCTTTTTTATAATGCCAACTTTGTACAAAAAAGCAGGCTCTCGAGGTCGACGATGTAGGTCA
CGGTCTCGAAGCCGCGGTGCGGGTGCCAGGGCGTGCCCTTGGGCTCCCCGGGCGCGTACTCCACCTCACC
CATCTGGTCCATCATGATGAACGGGTCGAGGTGGCGGTAGTTGATCCCGGCGAACGCGCGGCGCACCGGG
AAGCCCTCGCCCTCGAAACCGCTGGGCGCGGTGGTCACGGTGAGCACGGGACGTGCGACGGCGTCGGCGG
GTGCGGATACGCGGGGCAGCGTCAGCGGGTTCTCGACGGTCACGGCGGGCATGTCGACGGTATCGATAAG
CTTCCCTTAATTAACCGTTTAAACAATTCTGCAGGAATCTAGTTATTAATAGTAATCAATTACGGGGTCA
TTAGTTCATAGCCCATATATGGAGTTCCGCGTTACATAACTTACGGTAAATGGCCCGCCTGGCTGACCGC
CCAACGACCCCCGCCCATTGACGTCAATAATGACGTATGTTCCCATAGTAACGCCAATAGGGACTTTCCA
TTGACGTCAATGGGTGGAGTATTTACGGTAAACTGCCCACTTGGCAGTACATCAAGTGTATCATATGCCA
AGTACGCCCCCTATTGACGTCAATGACGGTAAATGGCCCGCCTGGCATTATGCCCAGTACATGACCTTAT
GGGACTTTCCTACTTGGCAGTACATCTACGTATTAGTCATCGCTATTACCATGGTCGAGGTGAGCCCCAC
GTTCTGCTTCACTCTCCCCATCTCCCCCCCCTCCCCACCCCCAATTTTGTATTTATTTATTTTTTAATTA
TTTTGTGCAGCGATGGGGGCGGGGGGGGGGGGGGGGCGCGCGCCAGGCGGGGCGGGGCGGGGCGAGGGGC
GGGGCGGGGCGAGGCGGAGAGGTGCGGCGGCAGCCAATCAGAGCGGCGCGCTCCGAAAGTTTCCTTTTAT
GGCGAGGCGGCGGCGGCGGCGGCCCTATAAAAAGCGAAGCGCGCGGCGGGCGGGGAGTCGCTGCGACGCT
GCCTTCGCCCCGTGCCCCGCTCCGCCGCCGCCTCGCGCCGCCCGCCCCGGCTCTGACTGACCGCGTTACT
CCCACAGGTGAGCGGGCGGGACGGCCCTTCTCCTCCGGGCTGTAATTAGCGCTTGGTTTAATGACGGCTT
GTTTCTTTTCTGTGGCTGCGTGAAAGCCTTGAGGGGCTCCGGGAGGGCCCTTTGTGCGGGGGGAGCGGCT
CGGGGGGTGCGTGCGTGTGTGTGTGCGTGGGGAGCGCCGCGTGCGGCTCCGCGCTGCCCGGCGGCTGTGA
GCGCTGCGGGCGCGGCGCGGGGCTTTGTGCGCTCCGCAGTGTGCGCGAGGGGAGCGCGGCCGGGGGCGGT
GCCCCGCGGTGCGGGGGGGGCTGCGAGGGGAACAAAGGCTGCGTGCGGGGTGTGTGCGTGGGGGGGTGAG
CAGGGGGTGTGGGCGCGTCGGTCGGGCTGCAACCCCCCCTGCACCCCCCTCCCCGAGTTGCTGAGCACGG
CCCGGCTTCGGGTGCGGGGCTCCGTACGGGGCGTGGCGCGGGGCTCGCCGTGCCGGGCGGGGGGTGGCGG
CAGGTGGGGGTGCCGGGCGGGGCGGGGCCGCCTCGGGCCGGGGAGGGCTCGGGGGAGGGGCGCGGCGGCC
CCCGGAGCGCCGGCGGCTGTCGAGGCGCGGCGAGCCGCAGCCATTGCCTTTTATGGTAATCGTGCGAGAG
GGCGCAGGGACTTCCTTTGTCCCAAATCTGTGCGGAGCCGAAATCTGGGAGGCGCCGCCGCACCCCCTCT
AGCGGGCGCGGGGCGAAGCGGTGCGGCGCCGGCAGGAAGGAAATGGGCGGGGAGGGCCTTCGTGCGTCGC
CGCGCCGCCGTCCCCTTCTCCCTCTCCAGCCTCGGGGCTGTCCGCGGGGGGACGGCTGCCTTCGGGGGGG
ACGGGGCAGGGCGGGGTTCGGCTTCTGGCGTGTGACCGGCGGCTCTAGAGCCTCTGCTAACCATGTTCAT
GCCTTCTTCTTTTTCCTACAGCTCCTGGGCAACGTGCTGGTTATTGTGCTGTCTCATCATTTTGGCAAAG
AATTGATTTGATACCGCGGGCCCGGGCCGCCACCATGGTGAGCAAGGGCGAGGAGCTGTTCACCGGGGTG
GTGCCCATCCTGGTCGAGCTGGACGGCGACGTAAACGGCCACAAGTTCAGCGTGTCCGGCGAGGGCGAGG
GCGATGCCACCTACGGCAAGCTGACCCTGAAGTTCATCTGCACCACCGGCAAGCTGCCCGTGCCCTGGCC
CACCCTCGTGACCACCCTGACCTACGGCGTGCAGTGCTTCAGCCGCTACCCCGACCACATGAAGCAGCAC
GACTTCTTCAAGTCCGCCATGCCCGAAGGCTACGTCCAGGAGCGCACCATCTTCTTCAAGGACGACGGCA
ACTACAAGACCCGCGCCGAGGTGAAGTTCGAGGGCGACACCCTGGTGAACCGCATCGAGCTGAAGGGCAT
CGACTTCAAGGAGGACGGCAACATCCTGGGGCACAAGCTGGAGTACAACTACAACAGCCACAACGTCTAT
ATCATGGCCGACAAGCAGAAGAACGGCATCAAGGCGAACTTCAAGATCCGCCACAACATCGAGGACGGCG
GCGTGCAGCTCGCCGACCACTACCAGCAGAACACCCCCATCGGCGACGGCCCCGTGCTGCTGCCCGACAA
CCACTACCTGAGCACCCAGTCCGCCCTGAGCAAAGACCCCAACGAGAAGCGCGATCACATGGTCCTGCTG
GAGTTCGTGACCGCCGCCGGGATCACTCTCGGCATGGACGAGCTTTACAAGTAAGAATTCTAGATAACTG
ATCATAATCAGCCATACCACATTTGTAGAGGTTTTACTTGCTTTAAAAAACCTCCCACACCTCCCCCTGA
ACCTGAAACATAAAATGAATGCAATTGTTGTTGTTAACTTGTTTATTGCAGCTTATAATGGTTACAAATA
AAGCAATAGCATCACAAATTTCACAAATAAAGCATTTTTTTCACTGCATTCTAGTTGTGGTTTGTCCAAA
CTCATCAATGTATCTTATTTAAATTGGGCGCGCCCAACTAGTTCTAGAGCGGCCGCACAAGTTTGTACAA
AAAAGCTGAACGAGAAACGTAAAATGATATAAATATCAATATATTAAATTAGATTTTGCATAAAAAACAG
ACTACATAATACTGTAAAACACAACATATCCAGTCACTATGGAGCTCCAGCTTTTGTTCCCTTTAGTGAG
GGTTAATTTCGAGCTTGGCGTAATCATGGTCATAGCTGTTTCCTGTGTGAAATTGTTATCCGCTCACAAT
TCCACACAACATACGAGCCGGAAGCATAAAGTGTAAAGCCTGGGGTGCCTAATGAGTGAGCTAACTCACA
TTAATTGCGTTGCGCTCACTGCCCGCTTTCCAGTCGGGAAACCTGTCGTGCCAGCTGCATTAATGAATCG
GCCAACGCGCGGGGAGAGGCGGTTTGCGTATTGGGCGCTCTTCCGCTTCCTCGCTCACTGACTCGCTGCG
CTCGGTCGTTCGGCTGCGGCGAGCGGTATCAGCTCACTCAAAGGCGGTAATACGGTTATCCACAGAATCA
GGGGATAACGCAGGAAAGAACATGTGAGCAAAAGGCCAGCAAAAGGCCAGGAACCGTAAAAAGGCCGCGT
TGCTGGCGTTTTTCCATAGGCTCCGCCCCCCTGACGAGCATCACAAAAATCGACGCTCAAGTCAGAGGTG
GCGAAACCCGACAGGACTATAAAGATACCAGGCGTTTCCCCCTGGAAGCTCCCTCGTGCGCTCTCCTGTT
CCGACCCTGCCGCTTACCGGATACCTGTCCGCCTTTCTCCCTTCGGGAAGCGTGGCGCTTTCTCATAGCT
CACGCTGTAGGTATCTCAGTTCGGTGTAGGTCGTTCGCTCCAAGCTGGGCTGTGTGCACGAACCCCCCGT
TCAGCCCGACCGCTGCGCCTTATCCGGTAACTATCGTCTTGAGTCCAACCCGGTAAGACACGACTTATCG
CCACTGGCAGCAGCCACTGGTAACAGGATTAGCAGAGCGAGGTATGTAGGCGGTGCTACAGAGTTCTTGA
AGTGGTGGCCTAACTACGGCTACACTAGAAGGACAGTATTTGGTATCTGCGCTCTGCTGAAGCCAGTTAC
CTTCGGAAAAAGAGTTGGTAGCTCTTGATCCGGCAAACAAACCACCGCTGGTAGCGGTGGTTTTTTTGTT
TGCAAGCAGCAGATTACGCGCAGAAAAAAAGGATCTCAAGAAGATCCTTTGATCTTTTCTACGGGGTCTG
ACGCTCAGTGGAACGAAAACTCACGTTAAGGGATTTTGGTCATGAGATTATCAAAAAGGATCTTCACCTA
GATCCTTTTAAATTAAAAATGAAGTTTTAAATCAATCTAAAGTATATATGAGTAAACTTGGTCTGACAGT
TACCAATGCTTAATCAGTGAGGCACCTATCTCAGCGATCTGTCTATTTCGTTCATCCATAGTTGCCTGAC
TCCCCGTCGTGTAGATAACTACGATACGGGAGGGCTTACCATCTGGCCCCAGTGCTGCAATGATACCGCG
AGACCCACGCTCACCGGCTCCAGATTTATCAGCAATAAACCAGCCAGCCGGAAGGGCCGAGCGCAGAAGT
GGTCCTGCAACTTTATCCGCCTCCATCCAGTCTATTAATTGTTGCCGGGAAGCTAGAGTAAGTAGTTCGC
CAGTTAATAGTTTGCGCAACGTTGTTGCCATTGCTACAGGCATCGTGGTGTCACGCTCGTCGTTTGGTAT
GGCTTCATTCAGCTCCGGTTCCCAACGATCAAGGCGAGTTACATGATCCCCCATGTTGTGCAAAAAAGCG
GTTAGCTCCTTCGGTCCTCCGATCGTTGTCAGAAGTAAGTTGGCCGCAGTGTTATCACTCATGGTTATGG
CAGCACTGCATAATTCTCTTACTGTCATGCCATCCGTAAGATGCTTTTCTGTGACTGGTGAGTACTCAAC
CAAGTCATTCTGAGAATAGTGTATGCGGCGACCGAGTTGCTCTTGCCCGGCGTCAATACGGGATAATACC
GCGCCACATAGCAGAACTTTAAAAGTGCTCATCATTGGAAAACGTTCTTCGGGGCGAAAACTCTCAAGGA
TCTTACCGCTGTTGAGATCCAGTTCGATGTAACCCACTCGTGCACCCAACTGATCTTCAGCATCTTTTAC
TTTCACCAGCGTTTCTGGGTGAGCAAAAACAGGAAGGCAAAATGCCGCAAAAAAGGGAATAAGGGCGACA
CGGAAATGTTGAATACTCATACTCTTCCTTTTTCAATATTATTGAAGCATTTATCAGGGTTATTGTCTCA
TGAGCGGATACATATTTGAATGTATTTAGAAAAATAAACAAATAGGGGTTCCGCGCACATTTCCCCGAAA
AGTGC
