>Addgene plasmid #52551 | pBT346_pLambda-attB-pCA-GFP-pA | addgene partial sequence | sequence record 92943 | M13pUC-Fwd 5'-CCCAGTCACGACGTTGTAAAACG-3'
GATTTTATTTTGACTGATAGTGACCTGTTCGTTGCAACAAATTGATGAGCAATGCTTTTTTATAATGCCA
ACTTTGTACAAAAAAGCAGGCTCTCGAGGTCGACGATGTAGGTCACGGTCTCGAAGCCGCGGTGCGGGTG
CCAGGGCGTGCCCTTGGGCTCCCCGGGCGCGTACTCCACCTCACCCATCTGGTCCATCATGATGAACGGG
TCGAGGTGGCGGTAGTTGATCCCGGCGAACGCGCGGCGCACCGGGAAGCCCTCGCCCTCGAAACCGCTGG
GCGCGGTGGTCACGGTGAGCACGGGACGTGCGACGGCGTCGGCGGGTGCGGATACGCGGGGCAGCGTCA
