>Addgene plasmid #52551 | pBT346_pLambda-attB-pCA-GFP-pA | addgene partial sequence | sequence record 94421 | M13pUC-Rev 5'-AGCGGATAACAATTTCACACAGG-3'
TCGAATTAACCCTCACTAAAGGGAACAAAAGCTGGAGCTCCATAGTGACTGGATATGTTGTGTTTTACAG
TATTATGTAGTCTGTTTTTTATGCAAAATCTAATTTAATATATTGATATTTATATCATTTTACGTTTCTC
GTTCAGCTTTTTTGTACAAACTTGTGCGGCCGCTCTAGAACTAGTTGGGCGCGCCCAATTTAAATAAGAT
ACATTGATGAGTTTGGACAAACCACAACTAGAATGCAGTGAAAAAAATGCTTTATTTGTGAAATTTGTGA
TGCTATTGCTTTATTTGTAACCATTATAAGCTGCAATAAACAAGTTAACAACAACAATTGCATTCATTTT
ATGTTTCAGGTTCAGGGGGAGGTGTGGGAGGTTTTTTAAAGCAAGTAAAACCTCTACAAATGTGGTATGG
CTGATTATGATCAGTTATCTAGAATTCTTACTTGTAAAGCTCGTCCATGCCGAGAGTGATCCCGGCGGCG
GTCACGAACTCCAGCAGGACCATGTGATCGCGCTTCTCGTTGGGGTCTTTGCTCA
