>Addgene plasmid #52551 | pBT346_pLambda-attB-pCA-GFP-pA | addgene partial sequence | sequence record 95456 | pRRL-Fwd 5'-gctaaccatgttcatgccttc-3'
ATGCCACCTACGGCAAGCTGACCCTGAAGTTCATCTGCACCACCGGNAAGCTGCCCGTGCCCTGGCCCAC
CCTCGTGACCACCCTGACCTACGGCGTGCANTGCTTCAGCCGCTACCCCGACCNCATGAAGCAGCACGAC
TTCTTCAAGTCNNCCATGCCCGAAGGCTACGTCCAGGAGCGCACCATCTTCTTCAAGGACGACGGCAACT
AC
